>Addgene plasmid #108034 | BMR1_04g09435-bio-His | addgene full sequence | sequence record 213059 | Addgene NGS Result
CATGTTGACATTGATTATTGACTAGTTATTAATAGTAATCAATTACGGGGTCATTAGTTCATAGCCCATA
TATGGAGTTCCGCGTTACATAACTTACGGTAAATGGCCCGCCTGGCTGACCGCCCAACGACCCCCGCCCA
TTGACGTCAATAATGACGTATGTTCCCATAGTAACGCCAATAGGGACTTTCCATTGACGTCAATGGGTGG
AGTATTTACGGTAAACTGCCCACTTGGCAGTACATCAAGTGTATCATATGCCAAGTCCGCCCCCTATTGA
CGTCAATGACGGTAAATGGCCCGCCTGGCATTATGCCCAGTACATGACCTTACGGGACTTTCCTACTTGG
CAGTACATCTACGTATTAGTCATCGCTATTACCATGGTGATGCGGTTTTGGCAGTACACCAATGGGCGTG
GATAGCGGTTTGACTCACGGGGATTTCCAAGTCTCCACCCCATTGACGTCAATGGGAGTTTGTTTTGGCA
CCAAAATCAACGGGACTTTCCAAAATGTCGTAATAACCCCGCCCCGTTGACGCAAATGGGCGGTAGGCGT
GTACGGTGGGAGGTCTATATAAGCAGAGCTCGTTTAGTGAACCGTCAGATCCTCACTCTCTTCCGCATCG
CTGTCTGCGAGGGCCAGCTGTTGGGCTCGCGGTTGAGGACAAACTCTTCGCGGTCTTTCCAGTACTCTTG
GATCGGAAACCCGTCGGCCTCCGAACGGTACTCCGCCACCGAGGGACCTGAGCGAGTCCGCATCGACCGG
ATCGGAAAACCTCTCGAGAAAGGCGTCTAACCAGTCACAGTCGCAAGGTAGGCTGAGCACCGTGGCGGGC
GGCAGCGGGTGGCGGTCGGGGTTGTTTCTGGCGGAGGTGCTGCTGATGATGTAATTAAAGTAGGCGGTCT
TGAGACGGCGGATGGTCGAGGTGAGGTGTGGCAGGCTTGAGATCCAGCTGTTGGGGTGAGTACTCCCTCT
CAAAAGCGGGCATTACTTCTGCGCTAAGATTGTCAGTTTCCAAAAACGAGGAGGATTTGATATTCACCTG
GCCCGATCTGGCCATACACTTGAGTGACAATGACATCCACTTTGCCTTTCTCTCCACAGGTGTCCACTCC
CAGGTCCAAGTTTGCCACCATGGAGTTTCAGACCCAGGTACTCATGTCCCTGCTGCTCTGCATGTCTGGT
GCGGCCGCCAAGAACGTGAACCGGGCCATCCGGTCCAAGGTGTACAACAACCACGCCAACGACATGCCCA
TCAACCCCGTGAAGGTGCAGCACCAGAAGCACAACCCCTGGCGGACCAAGTTCATGAAGTTCGACAGCGA
CAACGAGGAAGAGGGCAACGAGAACGACCACGACGAGGACAATGTCGAAGAGGGGGAGGAAGTGCTGGAC
AGCGAGAAGTCCAAGACCAGCAGCCACATCGTGAACCCTGCCGGCACCAGCAAGGACGACAACACCATCG
AGAATGACAATGAGTACAAGCCCAGAGTGTGCGGCCAGGGCAAGCGGGGCATCCTGATCTATCAGCAGCA
GGACTACGGAATCGCCATCATGGGCCTGATCGACAAGGGCACCCTGAAGCTGTACGCCGGCAACATCATC
CTGAAAGAAATCAGCCTGTGGAATATCATCAGCCCTATCGAGATGGCCAACAACAAGTGCTTCAGCATCC
GGCAGCCCACCCAGCTGCCCACCATTCTGTGTGCCGGCGGAATCGACAGCCGGAACAGATGGGTCAACGC
CCTGGAAAGCAGCCGGCTGTGCCTGATCACCAAAGTGAAGTACTACCTGCCCATCTCCATCGATAAGGAC
TTCGTGGAACCCGAGGACCCACCCCCCAGCGGCATCAACGTGTTCATTGCCGAGAGCCAGTTCGGCAAGC
CCGAGATCGTGATCAACGGCAAGACCCTCGAGCAGATCAAGAACGACGAGATGGAATCCATCAGCACCTC
CGACGAGTACGGCACCACACTGTGGAACGGCGAGCTGCAGAAGCCCGACTTCCAGGAAGATGAGTTCAAC
GGCGACGAGAGCATGGAAAGCCTGGCCGAGGCCGAGATGAAGAAGGATATCGCCCCCGAGTTCGGCCACG
CCCGGATGTTCGGCGCGCCGTCGACCTCCATCACGGCCTATAAGAGTGAGGGGGAGTCAGCGGAGTTCTC
CTTCCCACTCAACCTTGGAGAGGAAAGCCTGCAGGGAGAGTTGAGATGGAAGGCAGAGAAGGCTCCTTCT
TCCCAGTCCTGGATCACCTTCTCCCTAAAGAACCAAAAGGTGTCTGTGCAGAAGTCTACTAGCAACCCCA
AGTTCCAGCTGTCCGAAACGCTCCCACTCACCCTTCAGATACCCCAGGTCTCCCTTCAGTTTGCTGGTTC
TGGCAACCTGACCCTGACTCTGGACAGAGGGATACTGTATCAGGAAGTGAACCTGGTGGTGATGAAAGTG
ACTCAGCCCGACAGCAACACTTTGACCTGTGAGGTGATGGGACCCACCTCACCCAAGATGAGACTGATCT
TGAAGCAGGAGAATCAGGAGGCCAGGGTCTCCAGGCAGGAGAAAGTGATTCAAGTGCAGGCCCCTGAAGC
AGGGGTGTGGCAATGTCTACTGAGTGAAGGTGAAGAGGTCAAGATGGACTCCAAGATCCAGGTTTTATCC
AAAGGGTTGAATTCCGGCAGCCTGCACCACATCCTGGACGCCCAGAAGATGCTGTGGAACCACAGGGACA
GGAACCTGCCTCCTCTGGCCCCTCTGGGCCCCCACCACCATCACCACCATTGAGTCTAGACACGTGATTA
ATTAAGGATCCCCCGACCTCGACCTCTGGCTAATAAAGGAAATTTATTTTCATTGCAATAGTGTGTTGGA
ATTTTTTGTGTCTCTCACTCGGAAGGACATATGGGAGGGCAAATCATTTGGTCGAGATCCCTCGGAGATC
TCTAGCTAGAGGATCGATCCCCGCCCCGGACGAACTAAACCTGACTACGACATCTCTGCCCCTTCTTCGC
GGGGCAGTGCATGTAATCCCTTCAGTTGGTTGGTACAACTTGCCAACTGGGCCCTGTTCCACATGTGACA
CGGGGGGGGACCAAACACAAAGGGGTTCTCTGACTGTAGTTGACATCCTTATAAATGGATGTGCACATTT
GCCAACACTGAGTGGCTTTCATCCTGGAGCAGACTTTGCAGTCTGTGGACTGCAACACAACATTGCCTTT
ATGTGTAACTCTTGGCTGAAGCTCTTACACCAATGCTGGGGGACATGTACCTCCCAGGGGCCCAGGAAGA
CTACGGGAGGCTACACCAACGTCAATCAGAGGGGCCTGTGTAGCTACCGATAAGCGGACCCTCAAGAGGG
CATTAGCAATAGTGTTTATAAGGCCCCCTTGTTAACCCTAAACGGGTAGCATATGCTTCCCGGGTAGTAG
TATATACTATCCAGACTAACCCTAATTCAATAGCATATGTTACCCAACGGGAAGCATATGCTATCGAATT
AGGGTTAGTAAAAGGGTCCTAAGGAACAGCGATATCTCCCACCCCATGAGCTGTCACGGTTTTATTTACA
TGGGGTCAGGATTCCACGAGGGTAGTGAACCATTTTAGTCACAAGGGCAGTGGCTGAAGATCAAGGAGCG
GGCAGTGAACTCTCCTGAATCTTCGCCTGCTTCTTCATTCTCCTTCGTTTAGCTAATAGAATAACTGCTG
AGTTGTGAACAGTAAGGTGTATGTGAGGTGCTCGAAAACAAGGTTTCAGGTGACGCCCCCAGAATAAAAT
TTGGACGGGGGGTTCAGTGGTGGCATTGTGCTATGACACCAATATAACCCTCACAAACCCCTTGGGCAAT
AAATACTAGTGTAGGAATGAAACATTCTGAATATCTTTAACAATAGAAATCCATGGGGTGGGGACAAGCC
GTAAAGACTGGATGTCCATCTCACACGAATTTATGGCTATGGGCAACACATAATCCTAGTGCAATATGAT
ACTGGGGTTATTAAGATGTGTCCCAGGCAGGGACCAAGACAGGTGAACCATGTTGTTACACTCTATTTGT
AACAAGGGGAAAGAGAGTGGACGCCGACAGCAGCGGACTCCACTGGTTGTCTCTAACACCCCCGAAAATT
AAACGGGGCTCCACGCCAATGGGGCCCATAAACAAAGACAAGTGGCCACTCTTTTTTTTGAAATTGTGGA
GTGGGGGCACGCGTCAGCCCCCACACGCCGCCCTGCGGTTTTGGACTGTAAAATAAGGGTGTAATAACTT
GGCTGATTGTAACCCCGCTAACCACTGCGGTCAAACCACTTGCCCACAAAACCACTAATGGCACCCCGGG
GAATACCTGCATAAGTAGGTGGGCGGGCCAAGATAGGGGCGCGATTGCTGCGATCTGGAGGACAAATTAC
ACACACTTGCGCCTGAGCGCCAAGCACAGGGTTGTTGGTCCTCATATTCACGAGGTCGCTGAGAGCACGG
TGGGCTAATGTTGCCATGGGTAGCATATACTACCCAAATATCTGGATAGCATATGCTATCCTAATCTATA
TCTGGGTAGCATAGGCTATCCTAATCTATATCTGGGTAGCATATGCTATCCTAATCTATATCTGGGTAGT
ATATGCTATCCTAATTTATATCTGGGTAGCATAGGCTATCCTAATCTATATCTGGGTAGCATATGCTATC
CTAATCTATATCTGGGTAGTATATGCTATCCTAATCTGTATCCGGGTAGCATATGCTATCCTAATAGAGA
TTAGGGTAGTATATGCTATCCTAATTTATATCTGGGTAGCATATACTACCCAAATATCTGGATAGCATAT
GCTATCCTAATCTATATCTGGGTAGCATATGCTATCCTAATCTATATCTGGGTAGCATAGGCTATCCTAA
TCTATATCTGGGTAGCATATGCTATCCTAATCTATATCTGGGTAGTATATGCTATCCTAATTTATATCTG
GGTAGCATAGGCTATCCTAATCTATATCTGGGTAGCATATGCTATCCTAATCTATATCTGGGTAGTATAT
GCTATCCTAATCTGTATCCGGGTAGCATATGCTATCCTCATGATAAGCTGTCAAACATGAGAATTTTCTT
GAAGACGAAAGGGCCTCGTGATACGCCTATTTTTATAGGTTAATGTCATGATAATAATGGTTTCTTAGAC
GTCAGGTGGCACTTTTCGGGGAAATGTGCGCGGAACCCCTATTTGTTTATTTTTCTAAATACATTCAAAT
ATGTATCCGCTCATGAGACAATAACCCTGATAAATGCTTCAATAATATTGAAAAAGGAAGAGTATGAGTA
TTCAACATTTCCGTGTCGCCCTTATTCCCTTTTTTGCGGCATTTTGCCTTCCTGTTTTTGCTCACCCAGA
AACGCTGGTGAAAGTAAAAGATGCTGAAGATCAGTTGGGTGCACGAGTGGGTTACATCGAACTGGATCTC
AACAGCGGTAAGATCCTTGAGAGTTTTCGCCCCGAAGAACGTTTTCCAATGATGAGCACTTTTAAAGTTC
TGCTATGTGGCGCGGTATTATCCCGTGTTGACGCCGGGCAAGAGCAACTCGGTCGCCGCATACACTATTC
TCAGAATGACTTGGTTGAGTACTCACCAGTCACAGAAAAGCATCTTACGGATGGCATGACAGTAAGAGAA
TTATGCAGTGCTGCCATAACCATGAGTGATAACACTGCGGCCAACTTACTTCTGACAACGATCGGAGGAC
CGAAGGAGCTAACCGCTTTTTTGCACAACATGGGGGATCATGTAACTCGCCTTGATCGTTGGGAACCGGA
GCTGAATGAAGCCATACCAAACGACGAGCGTGACACCACGATGCCTGCAGCAATGGCAACAACGTTGCGC
AAACTATTAACTGGCGAACTACTTACTCTAGCTTCCCGGCAACAATTAATAGACTGGATGGAGGCGGATA
AAGTTGCAGGACCACTTCTGCGCTCGGCCCTTCCGGCTGGCTGGTTTATTGCTGATAAATCTGGAGCCGG
TGAGCGTGGGTCTCGCGGTATCATTGCAGCACTGGGGCCAGATGGTAAGCCCTCCCGTATCGTAGTTATC
TACACGACGGGGAGTCAGGCAACTATGGATGAACGAAATAGACAGATCGCTGAGATAGGTGCCTCACTGA
TTAAGCATTGGTAACTGTCAGACCAAGTTTACTCATATATACTTTAGATTGATTTAAAACTTCATTTTTA
ATTTAAAAGGATCTAGGTGAAGATCCTTTTTGATAATCTCATGACCAAAATCCCTTAACGTGAGTTTTCG
TTCCACTGAGCGTCAGACCCCGTAGAAAAGATCAAAGGATCTTCTTGAGATCCTTTTTTTCTGCGCGTAA
TCTGCTGCTTGCAAACAAAAAAACCACCGCTACCAGCGGTGGTTTGTTTGCCGGATCAAGAGCTACCAAC
TCTTTTTCCGAAGGTAACTGGCTTCAGCAGAGCGCAGATACCAAATACTGTTCTTCTAGTGTAGCCGTAG
TTAGGCCACCACTTCAAGAACTCTGTAGCACCGCCTACATACCTCGCTCTGCTAATCCTGTTACCAGTGG
CTGCTGCCAGTGGCGATAAGTCGTGTCTTACCGGGTTGGACTCAAGACGATAGTTACCGGATAAGGCGCA
GCGGTCGGGCTGAACGGGGGGTTCGTGCACACAGCCCAGCTTGGAGCGAACGACCTACACCGAACTGAGA
TACCTACAGCGTGAGCTATGAGAAAGCGCCACGCTTCCCGAAGGGAGAAAGGCGGACAGGTATCCGGTAA
GCGGCAGGGTCGGAACAGGAGAGCGCACGAGGGAGCTTCCAGGGGGAAACGCCTGGTATCTTTATAGTCC
TGTCGGGTTTCGCCACCTCTGACTTGAGCGTCGATTTTTGTGATGCTCGTCAGGGGGGCGGAGCCTATGG
AAAAACGCCAGCAACGCGGCCTTTTTACGGTTCCTGGCCTTTTGCTGGCCTTTTGCTCACATGTTCTTTC
CTGCGTTATCCCCTGATTCTGTGGATAACCGTATTACCGCCTTTGAGTGAGCTGATACCGCTCGCCGCAG
CCGAACGACCGAGCGCAGCGAGTCAGTGAGCGAGGAAGCGGAAGAGCGCCCAATACGCAAACCGCCTCTC
CCCGCGCGTTGGCCGATTCATTAATGCAGCTGGCACGACAGGTTTCCCGACTGGAAAGCGGGCAGTGAGC
GCAACGCAATTAATGTGAGTTAGCTCACTCATTAGGCACCCCAGGCTTTACACTTTATGCTTCCGGCTCG
TATGTTGTGTGGAATTGTGAGCGGATAACAATTTCACACAGGAAACAGCTATGACCATGATTACGCCAAG
CTCTAGCTAGAGGTCGACCAATTCTCATGTTTGACAGCTTATCATCGCAGATCCGGGCAACGTTGTTGCC
ATTGCTGCAGGCGCAGAACTGGTAGGTATGGAAGATCTATACATTGAATCAATATTGGCAATTAGCCATA
TTAGTCATTGGTTATATAGCATAAATCAATATTGGCTATTGGCCATTGCATACGTTGTATCTATATCATA
ATATGTACATTTATATTGGCTCATGTCCAATATGACCGC
Features (pLannotate 1.2.2; 18 found; start..end, strand, type, name):
      7..386     +  enhancer       CMV enhancer: human cytomegalovirus immediate early enhancer
    388..587     +  promoter       CMV promoter: human cytomegalovirus (CMV) immediate early promoter
    655..693     +  misc_feature   Ad SA (fragment): adenovirus major late transcript splice acceptor (Friedrich and Soriano, 1991)
    726..935     -  CDS            PTP (fragment): TERM_ADE02 - Experimental evidence at protein level: Swiss-Prot protein existence level 1. Protein covalently bound to the viral DNA that acts as a primer for viral genomic replication by DNA strand displacement. Assembles on the viral origin of replication in an initiation complex with viral polymerase, DBP, host NFIA and host POU2F1/OCT1. During initiation, the polymerase covalently couples the first dCTP with Ser- 580 of pTP. The terminal protein stimulates the template activity over 20 fold compared to protein-free templates. Neo-synthesized viral genomes are linked to two preterminal prot
    966..1055    +  intron         chimeric intron (fragment): chimera between introns from adenovirus and immunoglobulin heavy chain genes
   1074..1120    +  CDS            IgH signal sequence (fragment): signal sequence from the mouse immunoglobulin heavy chain variable region
   2112..2672    +  CDS            Cd4 (fragment): CD4_RAT - Experimental evidence at protein level: Swiss-Prot protein existence level 1. Integral membrane glycoprotein that plays an essential role in the immune response and serves multiple functions in responses against both external and internal offenses. In T-cells, functions primarily as a coreceptor for MHC class II molecule:peptide complex. The antigens presented by class II peptides are derived from extracellular proteins while class I peptides are derived from cytosolic proteins. Interacts simultaneously with the T-cell receptor (TCR) and the MHC class II presented by antigen presenti
   2832..2887    +  polyA_signal   β-globin poly(A) signal: rabbit β-globin polyadenylation signal (Gil and Proudfoot, 1987)
   3401..5082    -  rep_origin     oriP (fragment): Epstein-Barr virus oriP replication origin (Yates et al., 2000)
   5209..5313    +  promoter       AmpR promoter: bla
   5314..6174    +  CDS            AmpR: β-lactamase; bla; confers resistance to ampicillin, carbenicillin, and related antibiotics
   6345..6933    +  rep_origin     ori: high-copy-number ColE1/pMB1/pBR322/pUC origin of replication
   7116..7208    +  CDS            lacI (fragment): lac repressor; lacI; The lac repressor binds to the lac operator to inhibit transcription in E. coli. This inhibition can be relieved by adding lactose or isopropyl-β-D-thiogalactopyranoside (IPTG).
   7221..7242    +  protein_bind   CAP binding site: CAP binding activates transcription in the presence of cAMP. E. coli catabolite activator protein
   7257..7287    +  promoter       lac promoter: promoter for the E. coli lac operon
   7295..7311    +  protein_bind   lac operator: The lac repressor binds to the lac operator to inhibit transcription in E. coli. This inhibition can be relieved by adding lactose or isopropyl-β-D-thiogalactopyranoside (IPTG). lac repressor encoded by lacI
   7381..7397    +  promoter       tet promoter (fragment): E. coli promoter for tetracycline efflux protein gene
   7407..7432    -  CDS            bla(M) (fragment): β-lactamase lacking the signal sequence; bla(M); allows cytosolic expression of β-lactamase
