[The description below was written by a language model from this plasmid's Addgene catalogue record and pLannotate feature annotations shown in this document.]
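Description:
BMR1_04g09435-bio-His is a mammalian expression plasmid built on the pTT3 backbone for producing a soluble, secreted form of a Babesia microti cell-surface or secreted protein. It is propagated in E. coli as a high-copy plasmid through a ColE1/pUC-type origin and is selected with ampicillin via the β-lactamase gene. The backbone also carries a fragment of the Epstein-Barr virus oriP, which in cells supplying EBNA1 supports episomal maintenance and helps sustain transient expression. Short lac regulatory remnants, a tet promoter fragment and a small bla fragment annotated near the end of the sequence appear to be cloning-vector leftovers rather than functional parts of the payload.

Expression is driven by the CMV immediate-early enhancer and promoter, followed by adenovirus-derived leader and splice elements and a chimeric intron fragment, and terminated by the rabbit β-globin polyadenylation signal. A fragment of a mouse immunoglobulin heavy-chain signal sequence is annotated at the start of the open reading frame, consistent with directing the product into the secretory pathway. The roughly 930 bp synthetic insert encodes the full-length BMR1_04g09435 ectodomain and sits between retained NotI and AscI sites. All potential N-linked glycosylation sequons were removed by replacing the serine or threonine with alanine, so the parasite protein is not aberrantly glycosylated in mammalian cells. Downstream, the backbone supplies rat Cd4 domains 3 and 4, a biotinylation sequence and a 6xHis tag. Only the Cd4 portion was detected in the feature table, and the insert itself is unannotated.

Cotransfection with BirA yields enzymatically monobiotinylated protein, which suits capture on streptavidin surfaces, while the His tag allows purification. The construct belongs to a library of recombinant B. microti proteins intended for diagnostics discovery and reverse vaccinology.
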