Addgene plasmid #108034: BMR1_04g09435-bio-His
Purpose: Expresses enzymatically monobiotinylated full-length BMR1_04g09435 ectodomain with no N-linked glycans upon cotransfection with BirA in mammalian cells. Contains a C-terminal rat Cd4 d3+4 tag.
Depositing lab: Gavin Wright. Depositing organization: Wellcome Sanger Institute. Publication: A library of recombinant Babesia microti cell surface and secreted proteins for diagnostics discovery and reverse vaccinology. Elton CM, Rodriguez M, Ben Mamoun C, Lobo CA, Wright GJ. Int J Parasitol. 2019 Feb;49(2):115-125. doi: 10.1016/j.ijpara.2018.10.003. Epub 2018 Oct 24. PubMed 30367868.
Backbone
  Vector backbone: pTT3
  Backbone manufacturer: Yves Durocher
  Backbone size w/o insert (bp): 6670
  Modifications to backbone: Addition of CD4, biotinylation sequence, 6xhis tags
  Vector type: Mammalian Expression
Growth in bacteria
  Bacterial resistance: Ampicillin, 100 μg/mL
  Growth temperature: 37°C
  Growth strain: DH5alpha
  Copy number: High Copy
Gene/Insert
  Gene/Insert name: BMR1_04g09435
  Species: B. microti
  Insert size (bp): 930
  Mutation: all potential N-linked glycosylation sites (N-X-S/T, where X is not proline) were systematically removed by substituting alanine for serine/threonine at these sites.
  Promoter: CMV
  Tag / fusion protein: ratCD4d3+4,biotinylation sequence, 6xHis (C terminal on backbone)
  Cloning method: Restriction Enzyme; 5′ cloning site NotI (not destroyed); 3′ cloning site AscI (not destroyed)
  Sequencing primers: 5′ CMV-F; 3′ EBVori-F (5'-CCACTCAGTGTTGGCAAATG-3')
Resource information
  A portion of this plasmid was derived from a plasmid made by: Made by gene synthesis. pTT3 was obtained from Yves Durocher, National Research Council of Canada
Terms and licenses: Academic/Nonprofit Terms; Industry Terms: Not Available to Industry
How to cite: BMR1_04g09435-bio-His was a gift from Gavin Wright (Addgene plasmid # 108034 ; http://n2t.net/addgene:108034 ; RRID:Addgene_108034)
